>Addgene plasmid #197765 | pMC-9-OsAct2-11 | addgene full sequence | sequence record 391120 | Addgene NGS Result
GTCAGTGAGCGAGGAAGCGGAAGAGCGCCCAATACGCAAACCGCCTCTCCCCGCGCGTTGGCCGATTCAT
TAATCACTCTGTGGTCTCAGCTTATGTGGCCTAGCTGTATCTTTCATGAGAACCCCTTGTCTATTAGCAT
TAGCTGGCTGTTTCATGGACAAAAAAATTGTTGGGTCTGATGGCTTGTCTATGGGTGTATCTACTCTGAT
TAGCTCCGGTTTTTGTGTATGCCAATATAATTATTCCGTAAGTACGTGGGGAGTCAAGAACATTATGTGT
GTAGTTTGATTTCATAAATTGATTTGAGATTCTTGAACTTTTCTAGTACCGCAACTGCTAGTCTGCAACC
TTGCAATGTTCATCCTCTTTGTCATGAGCTTGTACTACTTGAAGATACTATGCCCCTGTTTGGGGAGGTC
GAGATTTTAAGAAGTAGCTAGCTAGTGAAAATATGAAAATGCTAGGATTCCCAAATTGTAGCTTTTTGTT
CATTTTCAGGGTTATATAATTACATATTCTCAAATTGTCGGTATTTGTATTATTGGGAGAGCTGAAGATT
CTAAGATAAATATGATTTACATCAGTTCTCGAAAGGATTACATAATGGGTGCGCTTGAGACCACGAAGTG
GCTCTTCAGTGGACGAAAGGGCCTCGTGATACGCCTATTTTTATAGGTTAATGTCATGATAATAATGGTT
TCTTAGACGTCAGGTGGCACTTTTCGGGGAAATGTGCGCGGAACCCCTATTTGTTTATTTTTCTAAATAC
ATTCAAATATGTATCCGCTCATGAGACAATAACCCTGATAAATGCTTCAATAATATTGAAAAAGGAAGAG
TATGCGCTCACGCAACTGGTCCAGAACCTTGACCGAACGCAGCGGTGGTAACGGCGCAGTGGCGGTTTTC
ATGGCTTGTTATGACTGTTTTTTTTTGGGGTACAGTCTATGCCTCGGGCATCCAAGCAGCAAGCGCGTTA
CGCCGTGGGTCGATGTTTGATGTTATGGAGCAGCAACGATGTTACGCAGCAGGGCAGTCGCCCTAAAACA
AAGTTAAACATCATGAGGGAAGCGGTGATCGCCGAAGTATCGACTCAACTATCAGAGGTAGTTGGCGTCA
TCGAGCGCCATCTCGAACCGACGTTGCTGGCCGTACATTTGTACGGCTCCGCAGTGGATGGCGGCCTGAA
GCCACACAGCGATATTGATTTGCTGGTTACGGTGACCGTAAGGCTTGATGAAACAACGCGGCGAGCTTTG
ATCAACGACCTTTTGGAAACTTCGGCTTCCCCTGGAGAGAGCGAGATTCTCCGCGCTGTAGAAGTCACCA
TTGTTGTGCACGACGACATCATTCCGTGGCGTTATCCAGCTAAGCGCGAACTGCAATTTGGAGAATGGCA
GCGCAATGACATTCTTGCAGGTATCTTCGAGCCAGCCACGATCGACATTGATCTGGCTATCTTGCTGACA
AAAGCAAGAGAACATAGCGTTGCCTTGGTAGGTCCAGCGGCGGAGGAACTCTTTGATCCGGTTCCTGAAC
AGGATCTATTTGAGGCGCTAAATGAAACCTTAACGCTATGGAACTCGCCGCCCGACTGGGCTGGCGATGA
GCGAAATGTAGTGCTTACGTTGTCCCGCATTTGGTACAGCGCAGTAACCGGCAAAATCGCGCCGAAGGAT
GTCGCTGCCGACTGGGCAATGGAGCGCCTGCCGGCCCAGTATCAGCCCGTCATACTTGAAGCTAGACAGG
CTTATCTTGGACAAGAAGAAGATCGCTTGGCCTCGCGCGCAGATCAGTTGGAAGAATTTGTCCATTACGT
AAAAGGCGAGATCACCAAGGTAGTCGGCAAATAACTGTCAGACCAAGTTTACTCATATATACTTTAGATT
GATTTAAAACTTCATTTTTAATTTAAAAGGATCTAGGTGAAGATCCTTTTTGATAATCTCATGACCAAAA
TCCCTTAACGTGAGTTTTCGTTCCACTGAGCGTCAGACCCCGTAGAAAAGATCAAAGGATCTTCTTGAGA
TCCTTTTTTTCTGCGCGTAATCTGCTGCTTGCAAACAAAAAAACCACCGCTACCAGCGGTGGTTTGTTTG
CCGGATCAAGAGCTACCAACTCTTTTTCCGAAGGTAACTGGCTTCAGCAGAGCGCAGATACCAAATACTG
TTCTTCTAGTGTAGCCGTAGTTAGGCCACCACTTCAAGAACTCTGTAGCACCGCCTACATACCTCGCTCT
GCTAATCCTGTTACCAGTGGCTGCTGCCAGTGGCGATAAGTCGTGTCTTACCGGGTTGGACTCAAGACGA
TAGTTACCGGATAAGGCGCAGCGGTCGGGCTGAACGGGGGGTTCGTGCACACAGCCCAGCTTGGAGCGAA
CGACCTACACCGAACTGAGATACCTACAGCGTGAGCTATGAGAAAGCGCCACGCTTCCCGAAGGGAGAAA
GGCGGACAGGTATCCGGTAAGCGGCAGGGTCGGAACAGGAGAGCGCACGAGGGAGCTTCCAGGGGGAAAC
GCCTGGTATCTTTATAGTCCTGTCGGGTTTCGCCACCTCTGACTTGAGCGTCGATTTTTGTGATGCTCGT
CAGGGGGGCGGAGCCTATGGAAAAACGCCAGCAACGCGGCCTTTTTACGGTTCCTGGCCTTTTGCTGGCC
TTTTGCTCACATGTTCTTTCCTGCGTTATCCCCTGATTCTGTGGATAACCGTATTACCGCCTTTGAGTGA
GCTGATACCGCTCGCCGCAGCCGAACGACCGAGCGCAGCGA
Features (pLannotate 1.2.2; 7 found; start..end, strand, type, name):
      1..23      +  rep_origin     RSF ori (fragment): Plasmids containing the RSF 1030 origin of replication can be propagated in E. coli cells that contain additional plasmids with compatible origins.
     25..74      +  CDS            lacI (fragment): lac repressor; lacI; The lac repressor binds to the lac operator to inhibit transcription in E. coli. This inhibition can be relieved by adding lactose or isopropyl-β-D-thiogalactopyranoside (IPTG).
    737..841     +  promoter       AmpR promoter: bla
    832..912     -  CDS            int (fragment): INT2_ECOLX - Protein inferred from homology: Swiss-Prot protein existence level 3. Putative integrase believed to be involved in the insertion of antibiotic resistance genes into plasmids and transposons. From Escherichia coli.
   1000..1056    +  CDS            GmR (fragment): gentamycin acetyltransferase; aacC1; confers resistance to gentamycin
   1063..1851    +  CDS            aadA: S3AD_ECOLX - Experimental evidence at protein level: Swiss-Prot protein existence level 1. Mediates bacterial resistance to the antibiotics streptomycin and spectinomycin. From Escherichia coli.
   2025..2613    +  rep_origin     ori: high-copy-number ColE1/pMB1/pBR322/pUC origin of replication
