[The description below was written by a language model from this plasmid's Addgene catalogue record and pLannotate feature annotations shown in this document.]
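Description:
pMC-9-OsAct2-11 is a small (about 2.8 kb) Level 0 part plasmid from a Phytobrick/MoClo-style modular cloning library for plant genome engineering. It is built on the self-made pMC-9-ccdB-11 backbone. As that backbone's name suggests, the part presumably replaced a ccdB counter-selection cassette, although the record gives the cloning method only as restriction enzyme-based, with the sites unknown. The plasmid is maintained in E. coli at high copy through a ColE1/pUC-type origin of replication. Selection is with spectinomycin, conferred by an aadA (aminoglycoside adenylyltransferase) gene that lies downstream of an annotated AmpR (bla) promoter.

The payload is a 518 bp terminator from the rice (Oryza sativa) OsAct2 gene, presumably actin 2. The automated feature table does not annotate this insert, but it most likely occupies the unannotated stretch between the short fragments at the start of the sequence and the resistance cassette. The remaining annotations are short fragments: RSF ori, lacI, an integrase and GmR. These are probably sequence remnants or partial homology hits rather than functional elements, and the integrase and GmR pieces plausibly reflect the integron-derived context from which aadA cassettes are often taken.

Although catalogued as a plant expression vector, the plasmid holds no promoter or coding sequence for plant expression and is not a complete transcription unit. It serves as a source of a 3′ regulatory part. The "9" and "11" in its name appear to indicate the flanking assembly positions that set where the terminator sits in a hierarchical assembly. There it would be joined with promoter and coding-sequence parts to build higher-level plant transcription units, supplying transcription termination and polyadenylation signals. As a rice-derived element, it may be of particular interest for monocot work, though the record does not say so.
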