Addgene plasmid #197765: pMC-9-OsAct2-11
Purpose: Phytobrick (MoClo) Level 0 Part
Depositing lab: Daniel Voytas. Depositing organization: University of Minnesota. Publication: An extensible vector toolkit and parts library for advanced engineering of plant genomes. Chamness JC, Kumar J, Cruz AJ, Rhuby E, Holum MJ, Cody JP, Tibebu R, Gamo ME, Starker CG, Zhang F, Voytas DF. Plant Genome. 2023 Mar 9:e20312. doi: 10.1002/tpg2.20312. PubMed 36896468.
Backbone
  Vector backbone: pMC-9-ccdB-11
  Backbone manufacturer: Self-made
  Vector type: Plant Expression
Growth in bacteria
  Bacterial resistance: Spectinomycin, 50 μg/mL
  Growth temperature: 37°C
  Growth strain: DH5alpha
  Copy number: High Copy
Gene/Insert
  Gene/Insert name: OsAct2 terminator
  Species: Oryza sativa
  Insert size (bp): 518
  Cloning method: Restriction Enzyme; 5′ cloning site Unknown (unknown if destroyed)
Terms and licenses: Academic/Nonprofit Terms; Industry Terms: Not Available to Industry
Depositor comments: Please visit https://doi.org/10.1101/2022.10.15.511792 for bioRxiv preprint.
How to cite: pMC-9-OsAct2-11 was a gift from Daniel Voytas (Addgene plasmid # 197765 ; http://n2t.net/addgene:197765 ; RRID:Addgene_197765)
